>Addgene plasmid #129044 | pSpdCas9-hudTET1CD-T2A-mCherry(PX458)-SghuTSDR-4 | depositor full sequence | sequence record 247390 | pSpdCas9-hudTET1CD-T2A-mCherry(PX458)-SghuTSDR-4 sequence 11407 bps
GAGGGCCTATTTCCCATGATTCCTTCATATTTGCATATACGATACAAGGCTGTTAGAGAGATAATTGGAA
TTAATTTGACTGTAAACACAAAGATATTAGTACAAAATACGTGACGTAGAAAGTAATAATTTCTTGGGTA
GTTTGCAGTTTTAAAATTATGTTTTAAAATGGACTATCATATGCTTACCGTAACTTGAAAGTATTTCGAT
TTCTTGGCTTTATATATCTTGTGGAAAGGACGAAACACCGTGTGGTAGGTGATGTCCATCGTTTTAGAGC
TAGAAATAGCAAGTTAAAATAAGGCTAGTCCGTTATCAACTTGAAAAAGTGGCACCGAGTCGGTGCTTTT
TTGTTTTAGAGCTAGAAATAGCAAGTTAAAATAAGGCTAGTCCGTTTTTAGCGCGTGCGCCAATTCTGCA
GACAAATGGCTCTAGAGGTACCCGTTACATAACTTACGGTAAATGGCCCGCCTGGCTGACCGCCCAACGA
CCCCCGCCCATTGACGTCAATAGTAACGCCAATAGGGACTTTCCATTGACGTCAATGGGTGGAGTATTTA
CGGTAAACTGCCCACTTGGCAGTACATCAAGTGTATCATATGCCAAGTACGCCCCCTATTGACGTCAATG
ACGGTAAATGGCCCGCCTGGCATTGTGCCCAGTACATGACCTTATGGGACTTTCCTACTTGGCAGTACAT
CTACGTATTAGTCATCGCTATTACCATGGTCGAGGTGAGCCCCACGTTCTGCTTCACTCTCCCCATCTCC
CCCCCCTCCCCACCCCCAATTTTGTATTTATTTATTTTTTAATTATTTTGTGCAGCGATGGGGGCGGGGG
GGGGGGGGGGGCGCGCGCCAGGCGGGGCGGGGCGGGGCGAGGGGCGGGGCGGGGCGAGGCGGAGAGGTGC
GGCGGCAGCCAATCAGAGCGGCGCGCTCCGAAAGTTTCCTTTTATGGCGAGGCGGCGGCGGCGGCGGCCC
TATAAAAAGCGAAGCGCGCGGCGGGCGGGAGTCGCTGCGACGCTGCCTTCGCCCCGTGCCCCGCTCCGCC
GCCGCCTCGCGCCGCCCGCCCCGGCTCTGACTGACCGCGTTACTCCCACAGGTGAGCGGGCGGGACGGCC
CTTCTCCTCCGGGCTGTAATTAGCTGAGCAAGAGGTAAGGGTTTAAGGGATGGTTGGTTGGTGGGGTATT
AATGTTTAATTACCTGGAGCACCTGCCTGAAATCACTTTTTTTCAGGTTGGACCGGTGCCACCATGTACC
CATACGATGTTCCAGATTACGCTTCGCCGAAGAAAAAGCGCAAGGTCGAAGCGTCCGACAAGAAGTACAG
CATCGGCCTGGCCATCGGCACCAACTCTGTGGGCTGGGCCGTGATCACCGACGAGTACAAGGTGCCCAGC
AAGAAATTCAAGGTGCTGGGCAACACCGACCGGCACAGCATCAAGAAGAACCTGATCGGAGCCCTGCTGT
TCGACAGCGGCGAAACAGCCGAGGCCACCCGGCTGAAGAGAACCGCCAGAAGAAGATACACCAGACGGAA
GAACCGGATCTGCTATCTGCAAGAGATCTTCAGCAACGAGATGGCCAAGGTGGACGACAGCTTCTTCCAC
AGACTGGAAGAGTCCTTCCTGGTGGAAGAGGATAAGAAGCACGAGCGGCACCCCATCTTCGGCAACATCG
TGGACGAGGTGGCCTACCACGAGAAGTACCCCACCATCTACCACCTGAGAAAGAAACTGGTGGACAGCAC
CGACAAGGCCGACCTGCGGCTGATCTATCTGGCCCTGGCCCACATGATCAAGTTCCGGGGCCACTTCCTG
ATCGAGGGCGACCTGAACCCCGACAACAGCGACGTGGACAAGCTGTTCATCCAGCTGGTGCAGACCTACA
ACCAGCTGTTCGAGGAAAACCCCATCAACGCCAGCGGCGTGGACGCCAAGGCCATCCTGTCTGCCAGACT
GAGCAAGAGCAGACGGCTGGAAAATCTGATCGCCCAGCTGCCCGGCGAGAAGAAGAATGGCCTGTTCGGC
AACCTGATTGCCCTGAGCCTGGGCCTGACCCCCAACTTCAAGAGCAACTTCGACCTGGCCGAGGATGCCA
AACTGCAGCTGAGCAAGGACACCTACGACGACGACCTGGACAACCTGCTGGCCCAGATCGGCGACCAGTA
CGCCGACCTGTTTCTGGCCGCCAAGAACCTGTCCGACGCCATCCTGCTGAGCGACATCCTGAGAGTGAAC
ACCGAGATCACCAAGGCCCCCCTGAGCGCCTCTATGATCAAGAGATACGACGAGCACCACCAGGACCTGA
CCCTGCTGAAAGCTCTCGTGCGGCAGCAGCTGCCTGAGAAGTACAAAGAGATTTTCTTCGACCAGAGCAA
GAACGGCTACGCCGGCTACATTGACGGCGGAGCCAGCCAGGAAGAGTTCTACAAGTTCATCAAGCCCATC
CTGGAAAAGATGGACGGCACCGAGGAACTGCTCGTGAAGCTGAACAGAGAGGACCTGCTGCGGAAGCAGC
GGACCTTCGACAACGGCAGCATCCCCCACCAGATCCACCTGGGAGAGCTGCACGCCATTCTGCGGCGGCA
GGAAGATTTTTACCCATTCCTGAAGGACAACCGGGAAAAGATCGAGAAGATCCTGACCTTCCGCATCCCC
TACTACGTGGGCCCTCTGGCCAGGGGAAACAGCAGATTCGCCTGGATGACCAGAAAGAGCGAGGAAACCA
TCACCCCCTGGAACTTCGAGGAAGTGGTGGACAAGGGCGCTTCCGCCCAGAGCTTCATCGAGCGGATGAC
CAACTTCGATAAGAACCTGCCCAACGAGAAGGTGCTGCCCAAGCACAGCCTGCTGTACGAGTACTTCACC
GTGTATAACGAGCTGACCAAAGTGAAATACGTGACCGAGGGAATGAGAAAGCCCGCCTTCCTGAGCGGCG
AGCAGAAAAAGGCCATCGTGGACCTGCTGTTCAAGACCAACCGGAAAGTGACCGTGAAGCAGCTGAAAGA
GGACTACTTCAAGAAAATCGAGTGCTTCGACTCCGTGGAAATCTCCGGCGTGGAAGATCGGTTCAACGCC
TCCCTGGGCACATACCACGATCTGCTGAAAATTATCAAGGACAAGGACTTCCTGGACAATGAGGAAAACG
AGGACATTCTGGAAGATATCGTGCTGACCCTGACACTGTTTGAGGACAGAGAGATGATCGAGGAACGGCT
GAAAACCTATGCCCACCTGTTCGACGACAAAGTGATGAAGCAGCTGAAGCGGCGGAGATACACCGGCTGG
GGCAGGCTGAGCCGGAAGCTGATCAACGGCATCCGGGACAAGCAGTCCGGCAAGACAATCCTGGATTTCC
TGAAGTCCGACGGCTTCGCCAACAGAAACTTCATGCAGCTGATCCACGACGACAGCCTGACCTTTAAAGA
GGACATCCAGAAAGCCCAGGTGTCCGGCCAGGGCGATAGCCTGCACGAGCACATTGCCAATCTGGCCGGC
AGCCCCGCCATTAAGAAGGGCATCCTGCAGACAGTGAAGGTGGTGGACGAGCTCGTGAAAGTGATGGGCC
GGCACAAGCCCGAGAACATCGTGATCGAAATGGCCAGAGAGAACCAGACCACCCAGAAGGGACAGAAGAA
CAGCCGCGAGAGAATGAAGCGGATCGAAGAGGGCATCAAAGAGCTGGGCAGCCAGATCCTGAAAGAACAC
CCCGTGGAAAACACCCAGCTGCAGAACGAGAAGCTGTACCTGTACTACCTGCAGAATGGGCGGGATATGT
ACGTGGACCAGGAACTGGACATCAACCGGCTGTCCGACTACGATGTGGACGCCATCGTGCCTCAGAGCTT
TCTGAAGGACGACTCCATCGACAACAAGGTGCTGACCAGAAGCGACAAGAACCGGGGCAAGAGCGACAAC
GTGCCCTCCGAAGAGGTCGTGAAGAAGATGAAGAACTACTGGCGGCAGCTGCTGAACGCCAAGCTGATTA
CCCAGAGAAAGTTCGACAATCTGACCAAGGCCGAGAGAGGCGGCCTGAGCGAACTGGATAAGGCCGGCTT
CATCAAGAGACAGCTGGTGGAAACCCGGCAGATCACAAAGCACGTGGCACAGATCCTGGACTCCCGGATG
AACACTAAGTACGACGAGAATGACAAGCTGATCCGGGAAGTGAAAGTGATCACCCTGAAGTCCAAGCTGG
TGTCCGATTTCCGGAAGGATTTCCAGTTTTACAAAGTGCGCGAGATCAACAACTACCACCACGCCCACGA
CGCCTACCTGAACGCCGTCGTGGGAACCGCCCTGATCAAAAAGTACCCTAAGCTGGAAAGCGAGTTCGTG
TACGGCGACTACAAGGTGTACGACGTGCGGAAGATGATCGCCAAGAGCGAGCAGGAAATCGGCAAGGCTA
CCGCCAAGTACTTCTTCTACAGCAACATCATGAACTTTTTCAAGACCGAGATTACCCTGGCCAACGGCGA
GATCCGGAAGCGGCCTCTGATCGAGACAAACGGCGAAACCGGGGAGATCGTGTGGGATAAGGGCCGGGAT
TTTGCCACCGTGCGGAAAGTGCTGAGCATGCCCCAAGTGAATATCGTGAAAAAGACCGAGGTGCAGACAG
GCGGCTTCAGCAAAGAGTCTATCCTGCCCAAGAGGAACAGCGATAAGCTGATCGCCAGAAAGAAGGACTG
GGACCCTAAGAAGTACGGCGGCTTCGACAGCCCCACCGTGGCCTATTCTGTGCTGGTGGTGGCCAAAGTG
GAAAAGGGCAAGTCCAAGAAACTGAAGAGTGTGAAAGAGCTGCTGGGGATCACCATCATGGAAAGAAGCA
GCTTCGAGAAGAATCCCATCGACTTTCTGGAAGCCAAGGGCTACAAAGAAGTGAAAAAGGACCTGATCAT
CAAGCTGCCTAAGTACTCCCTGTTCGAGCTGGAAAACGGCCGGAAGAGAATGCTGGCCTCTGCCGGCGAA
CTGCAGAAGGGAAACGAACTGGCCCTGCCCTCCAAATATGTGAACTTCCTGTACCTGGCCAGCCACTATG
AGAAGCTGAAGGGCTCCCCCGAGGATAATGAGCAGAAACAGCTGTTTGTGGAACAGCACAAGCACTACCT
GGACGAGATCATCGAGCAGATCAGCGAGTTCTCCAAGAGAGTGATCCTGGCCGACGCTAATCTGGACAAA
GTGCTGTCCGCCTACAACAAGCACCGGGATAAGCCCATCAGAGAGCAGGCCGAGAATATCATCCACCTGT
TTACCCTGACCAATCTGGGAGCCCCTGCCGCCTTCAAGTACTTTGACACCACCATCGACCGGAAGAGGTA
CACCAGCACCAAAGAGGTGCTGGACGCCACCCTGATCCACCAGAGCATCACCGGCCTGTACGAGACACGG
ATCGACCTGTCTCAGCTGGGAGGCGACAAAAGGCCGGCGGCCACGAAAAAGGCCGGCCAGGGAGGAGGAT
CCCTGCCCACCTGCAGCTGTCTTGATCGAGTTATACAAAAAGACAAAGGCCCATATTATACACACCTTGG
GGCAGGACCAAGTGTTGCTGCTGTCAGGGAAATCATGGAGAATAGGTATGGTCAAAAAGGAAACGCAATA
AGGATAGAAATAGTAGTGTACACCGGTAAAGAAGGGAAAAGCTCTCATGGGTGTCCAATTGCTAAGTGGG
TTTTAAGAAGAAGCAGTGATGAAGAAAAAGTTCTTTGTTTGGTCCGGCAGCGTACAGGCCACCACTGTCC
AACTGCTGTGATGGTGGTGCTCATCATGGTGTGGGATGGCATCCCTCTTCCAATGGCCGACCGGCTATAC
ACAGAGCTCACAGAGAATCTAAAGTCATACAATGGGCACCCTACCGACAGAAGATGCACCCTCAATGAAA
ATCGTACCTGTACATGTCAAGGAATTGATCCAGAGACTTGTGGAGCTTCATTCTCTTTTGGCTGTTCATG
GAGTATGTACTTTAATGGCTGTAAGTTTGGTAGAAGCCCAAGCCCCAGAAGATTTAGAATTGATCCAAGC
TCTCCCTTACATGAAAAAAACCTTGAAGATAACTTACAGAGTTTGGCTACACGATTAGCTCCAATTTATA
AGCAGTATGCTCCAGTAGCTTACCAAAATCAGGTGGAATATGAAAATGTTGCCCGAGAATGTCGGCTTGG
CAGCAAGGAAGGTCGACCCTTCTCTGGGGTCACTGCTTGCCTGGACTTCTGTGCTCATCCCTACAGGGCC
ATTCACAACATGAATAATGGAAGCACTGTGGTTTGTACCTTAACTCGAGAAGATAACCGCTCTTTGGGTG
TTATTCCTCAAGATGAGCAGCTCCATGTGCTACCTCTTTATAAGCTTTCAGACACAGATGAGTTTGGCTC
CAAGGAAGGAATGGAAGCCAAGATCAAATCTGGGGCCATCGAGGTCCTGGCACCCCGCCGCAAAAAAAGA
ACGTGTTTCACTCAGCCTGTTCCCCGTTCTGGAAAGAAGAGGGCTGCGATGATGACAGAGGTTCTTGCAC
ATAAGATAAGGGCAGTGGAAAAGAAACCTATTCCCCGAATCAAGCGGAAGAATAACTCAACAACAACAAA
CAACAGTAAGCCTTCGTCACTGCCAACCTTAGGGAGTAACACTGAGACCGTGCAACCTGAAGTAAAAAGT
GAAACCGAACCCCATTTTATCTTAAAAAGTTCAGACAACACTAAAACTTATTCGCTGATGCCATCCGCTC
CTCACCCAGTGAAAGAGGCATCTCCAGGCTTCTCCTGGTCCCCGAAGACTGCTTCAGCCACACCAGCTCC
ACTGAAGAATGACGCAACAGCCTCATGCGGGTTTTCAGAAAGAAGCAGCACTCCCCACTGTACGATGCCT
TCGGGAAGACTCAGTGGTGCCAATGCTGCAGCTGCTGATGGCCCTGGCATTTCACAGCTTGGCGAAGTGG
CTCCTCTCCCCACCCTGTCTGCTCCTGTGATGGAGCCCCTCATTAATTCTGAGCCTTCCACTGGTGTGAC
TGAGCCGCTAACGCCTCATCAGCCAAACCACCAGCCCTCCTTCCTCACCTCTCCTCAAGACCTTGCCTCT
TCTCCAATGGAAGAAGATGAGCAGCATTCTGAAGCAGATGAGCCTCCATCAGACGAACCCCTATCTGATG
ACCCCCTGTCACCTGCTGAGGAGAAATTGCCCCACATTGATGAGTATTGGTCAGACAGTGAGCACATCTT
TTTGGATGCAAATATTGGTGGGGTGGCCATCGCACCTGCTCACGGCTCGGTTTTGATTGAGTGTGCCCGG
CGAGAGCTGCACGCTACCACTCCTGTTGAGCACCCCAACCGTAATCATCCAACCCGCCTCTCCCTTGTCT
TTTACCAGCACAAAAACCTAAATAAGCCCCAACATGGTTTTGAACTAAACAAGATTAAGTTTGAGGCTAA
AGAAGCTAAGAATAAGAAAATGAAGGCCTCAGAGCAAAAAGACCAGGCAGCTAATGAAGGTCCAGAACAG
TCCTCTGAAGTAAATGAATTGAACCAAATTCCTTCTCATAAAGCATTAACATTAACCCATGACAATGTTG
TCACCGTGTCCCCTTATGCTCTCACACACGTTGCGGGGCCCTATAACCATTGGGTCATGGCCGGCCAGGC
AAAAAAGAAAAAGGAATTCGGCAGTGGAGAGGGCAGAGGAAGTCTGCTAACATGCGGTGACGTCGAGGAG
AATCCTGGCCCAGTGAGCAAGGGCGAGGAGGATAACATGGCCATCATCAAGGAGTTCATGCGCTTCAAGG
TGCACATGGAGGGCTCCGTGAACGGCCACGAGTTCGAGATCGAGGGCGAGGGCGAGGGCCGCCCCTACGA
GGGCACCCAGACCGCCAAGCTGAAGGTGACCAAGGGTGGCCCCCTGCCCTTCGCCTGGGACATCCTGTCC
CCTCAGTTCATGTACGGCTCCAAGGCCTACGTGAAGCACCCCGCCGACATCCCCGACTACTTGAAGCTGT
CCTTCCCCGAGGGCTTCAAGTGGGAGCGCGTGATGAACTTCGAGGACGGCGGCGTGGTGACCGTGACCCA
GGACTCCTCCCTGCAGGACGGCGAGTTCATCTACAAGGTGAAGCTGCGCGGCACCAACTTCCCCTCCGAC
GGCCCCGTAATGCAGAAGAAAACCATGGGCTGGGAGGCCTCCTCCGAGCGGATGTACCCCGAGGACGGCG
CCCTGAAGGGCGAGATCAAGCAGAGGCTGAAGCTGAAGGACGGCGGCCACTACGACGCTGAGGTCAAGAC
CACCTACAAGGCCAAGAAGCCCGTGCAGCTGCCCGGCGCCTACAACGTCAACATCAAGTTGGACATCACC
TCCCACAACGAGGACTACACCATCGTGGAACAGTACGAACGCGCCGAGGGCCGCCACTCCACCGGCGGCA
TGGACGAGCTGTACAAGTAAGAATTCTAACTAGAGCTCGCTGATCAGCCTCGACTGTGCCTTCTAGTTGC
CAGCCATCTGTTGTTTGCCCCTCCCCCGTGCCTTCCTTGACCCTGGAAGGTGCCACTCCCACTGTCCTTT
CCTAATAAAATGAGGAAATTGCATCGCATTGTCTGAGTAGGTGTCATTCTATTCTGGGGGGTGGGGTGGG
GCAGGACAGCAAGGGGGAGGATTGGGAAGAGAATAGCAGGCATGCTGGGGAGCGGCCGCAGGAACCCCTA
GTGATGGAGTTGGCCACTCCCTCTCTGCGCGCTCGCTCGCTCACTGAGGCCGGGCGACCAAAGGTCGCCC
GACGCCCGGGCTTTGCCCGGGCGGCCTCAGTGAGCGAGCGAGCGCGCAGCTGCCTGCAGGGGCGCCTGAT
GCGGTATTTTCTCCTTACGCATCTGTGCGGTATTTCACACCGCATA
[142 nt withheld, positions 8867-9008]
C
[141 nt withheld, positions 9010-9150]
CCTTTGACGTTGGAGTCCACGTTCTTT
[37 nt withheld, positions 9178-9214]
ACCCTATCTCGGGCTATTCTTTTGATTTATAAGGGATTTTGCCGATTTCGGCCTATTGGTTAAAAAATGA
GCTGATTTAACAAAAATTTAACGCGAATTTTAACAAAATATTAACGTTTACAATTTTATGGTGCACTCTC
AGTACAATCTGCTCTGATGCCGCATAGTTAAGCCAGCCCCGACACCCGCCAACACCCGCTGACGCGCCCT
GACGGGCTTGTCTGCTCCCGGCATCCGCTTACAGACAAGCTGTGACCGTCTCCGGGAGCTGCATGTGTCA
GAGGTTTTCACCGTCATCACCGAAACGCGCGAGACGAAAGGGCCTCGTGATACGCCTATTTTTATAGGTT
AATGTCATGATAATAATGGTTTCTTAGACGTCAGGTGGCACTTTTCGGGGAAATGTGCGCGGAACCCCTA
TTTGTTTATTTTTCTAAATACATTCAAATATGTATCCGCTCATGAGACAATAACCCTGATAAATGCTTCA
ATAATATTGAAAAAGGAAGAGTATGAGTATTCAACATTTCCGTGTCGCCCTTATTCCCTTTTTTGCGGCA
TTTTGCCTTCCTGTTTTTGCTCACCCAGAAACGCTGGTGAAAGTAAAAGATGCTGAAGATCAGTTGGGTG
CACGAGTGGGTTACATCGAACTGGATCTCAACAGCGGTAAGATCCTTGAGAGTTTTCGCCCCGAAGAACG
TTTTCCAATGATGAGCACTTTTAAAGTTCTGCTATGTGGCGCGGTATTATCCCGTATTGACGCCGGGCAA
GAGCAACTCGGTCGCCGCATACACTATTCTCAGAATGACTTGGTTGAGTACTCACCAGTCACAGAAAAGC
ATCTTACGGATGGCATGACAGTAAGAGAATTATGCAGTGCTGCCATAACCATGAGTGATAACACTGCGGC
CAACTTACTTCTGACAACGATCGGAGGACCGAAGGAGCTAACCGCTTTTTTGCACAACATGGGGGATCAT
GTAACTCGCCTTGATCGTTGGGAACCGGAGCTGAATGAAGCCATACCAAACGACGAGCGTGACACCACGA
TGCCTGTAGCAATGGCAACAACGTTGCGCAAACTATTAACTGGCGAACTACTTACTCTAGCTTCCCGGCA
ACAATTAATAGACTGGATGGAGGCGGATAAAGTTGCAGGACCACTTCTGCGCTCGGCCCTTCCGGCTGGC
TGGTTTATTGCTGATAAATCTGGAGCCGGTGAGCGTGGAAGCCGCGGTATCATTGCAGCACTGGGGCCAG
ATGGTAAGCCCTCCCGTATCGTAGTTATCTACACGACGGGGAGTCAGGCAACTATGGATGAACGAAATAG
ACAGATCGCTGAGATAGGTGCCTCACTGATTAAGCATTGGTAACTGTCAGACCAAGTTTACTCATATATA
CTTTAGATTGATTTAAAACTTCATTTTTAATTTAAAAGGATCTAGGTGAAGATCCTTTTTGATAATCTCA
TGACCAAAATCCCTTAACGTGAGTTTTCGTTCCACTGAGCGTCAGACCCCGTAGAAAAGATCAAAGGATC
TTCTTGAGATCCTTTTTTTCTGCGCGTAATCTGCTGCTTGCAAACAAAAAAACCACCGCTACCAGCGGTG
GTTTGTTTGCCGGATCAAGAGCTACCAACTCTTTTTCCGAAGGTAACTGGCTTCAGCAGAGCGCAGATAC
CAAATACTGTCCTTCTAGTGTAGCCGTAGTTAGGCCACCACTTCAAGAACTCTGTAGCACCGCCTACATA
CCTCGCTCTGCTAATCCTGTTACCAGTGGCTGCTGCCAGTGGCGATAAGTCGTGTCTTACCGGGTTGGAC
TCAAGACGATAGTTACCGGATAAGGCGCAGCGGTCGGGCTGAACGGGGGGTTCGTGCACACAGCCCAGCT
TGGAGCGAACGACCTACACCGAACTGAGATACCTACAGCGTGAGCTATGAGAAAGCGCCACGCTTCCCGA
AGGGAGAAAGGCGGACAGGTATCCGGTAAGCGGCAGGGTCGGAACAGGAGAGCGCACGAGGGAGCTTCCA
GGGGGAAACGCCTGGTATCTTTATAGTCCTGTCGGGTTTCGCCACCTCTGACTTGAGCGTCGATTTTTGT
GATGCTCGTCAGGGGGGCGGAGCCTATGGAAAAACGCCAGCAACGCGGCCTTTTTACGGTTCCTGGCCTT
TTGCTGGCCTTTTGCTCACATGT
Features (pLannotate 1.2.2; 21 found; start..end, strand, type, name):
      1..241     +  promoter       U6 promoter: RNA polymerase III promoter for human U6 snRNA
    271..346     +  misc_RNA       gRNA scaffold: guide RNA scaffold for the Streptococcus pyogenes CRISPR/Cas9 system
    353..396     +  misc_RNA       gRNA scaffold (fragment): guide RNA scaffold for the Streptococcus pyogenes CRISPR/Cas9 system
    443..728     +  enhancer       CMV enhancer: human cytomegalovirus immediate early enhancer; contains an 18-bp deletion relative to the standard CMV enhancer
    730..1007    +  promoter       chicken β-actin promoter: No description available
   1008..1236    +  intron         hybrid intron: hybrid between chicken β-actin (CBA) and minute virus of mice (MMV) introns (Gray et al., 2011)
   1257..1284    +  CDS            3xHA (fragment): three tandem HA epitope tags
   1317..5417    +  CDS            Cas9: Cas9 (Csn1) endonuclease from the Streptococcus pyogenes Type II CRISPR/Cas system generates RNA-guided double strand breaks in DNA
   5418..5451    +  CDS            nucleoplasmin NLS (fragment): bipartite nuclear localization signal from nucleoplasmin
   5463..7616    +  CDS            TET1 (fragment): TET1_HUMAN - Also known as CXXC6, KIAA1676, LCX. Experimental evidence at protein level: Swiss-Prot protein existence level 1. Dioxygenase that catalyzes the conversion of the modified genomic base 5-methylcytosine (5mC) into 5-hydroxymethylcytosine (5hmC) and plays a key role in active DNA demethylation. Also mediates subsequent conversion of 5hmC into 5-formylcytosine (5fC), and conversion of 5fC to 5-carboxylcytosine (5caC). Conversion of 5mC into 5hmC, 5fC and 5caC probably constitutes the first step in cytosine demethylation. Methylation at the C5 position of cytosine bases is an epigenet
   7619..7643    +  CDS            nucleoplasmin NLS (fragment): bipartite nuclear localization signal from nucleoplasmin
   7713..8419    +  CDS            mCherry (fragment): monomeric derivative of DsRed fluorescent protein (Shaner et al., 2004) mammalian codon-optimized
   8454..8565    +  polyA_signal   bGH poly(A) signal: bovine growth hormone polyadenylation signal
   8670..8810    +  repeat_region  AAV2 ITR: inverted terminal repeat of adeno-associated virus serotype 2 inverted
   8815..8866    -  misc_feature   bom (fragment): basis of mobility region from pBR322
   8885..9265    +  rep_origin     M13 ori (sequence partly withheld): M13 bacteriophage origin of replication; arrow indicates direction of (+) strand synthesis
   9341..9390    -  misc_feature   bom (fragment): basis of mobility region from pBR322
   9492..9527    -  CDS            rop (fragment): Rop protein, which maintains plasmids at low copy number; rop
   9622..9726    +  promoter       AmpR promoter: bla
   9727..10587   +  CDS            AmpR: β-lactamase; bla; confers resistance to ampicillin, carbenicillin, and related antibiotics
  10758..11346   +  rep_origin     ori: high-copy-number ColE1/pMB1/pBR322/pUC origin of replication
