>Addgene plasmid #129044 | pSpdCas9-hudTET1CD-T2A-mCherry(PX458)-SghuTSDR-4 | addgene full sequence | sequence record 256198 | Addgene Partial NGS Result
AGGCGGAGAGGTGCGGCGGCAGCCAATCAGAGCGGCGCGCTCCGAAAGTTTCCTTTTATGGCGAGGCGGC
GGCGGCGGCGGCCCTATAAAAAGCGAAGCGCGCGGCGGGCGGGAGTCGCTGCGCGCTGCCTTCGCCCCGT
GCCCCGCTCCGCCGCCGCCTCGCGCCGCCCGCCCCGGCTCTGACTGACCGCGTTACTCCCACAGGTGAGC
GGGCGGGACGGCCCTTCTCCTCCGGGCTGTAATTAGCTGAGCAAGAGGTAAGGGTTTAAGGGATGGTTGG
TTGGTGGGGTATTAATGTTTAATTACCTGGAGCACCTGCCTGAAATCACTTTTTTTCAGGTTGGACCGGT
GCCACCATGTACCCATACGATGTTCCAGATTACGCTTCGCCGAAGAAAAAGCGCAAGGTCGAAGCGTCCG
ACAAGAAGTACAGCATCGGCCTGGCCATCGGCACCAACTCTGTGGGCTGGGCCGTGATCACCGACGAGTA
CAAGGTGCCCAGCAAGAAATTCAAGGTGCTGGGCAACACCGACCGGCACAGCATCAAGAAGAACCTGATC
GGAGCCCTGCTGTTCGACAGCGGCGAAACAGCCGAGGCCACCCGGCTGAAGAGAACCGCCAGAAGAAGAT
ACACCAGACGGAAGAACCGGATCTGCTATCTGCAAGAGATCTTCAGCAACGAGATGGCCAAGGTGGACGA
CAGCTTCTTCCACAGACTGGAAGAGTCCTTCCTGGTGGAAGAGGATAAGAAGCACGAGCGGCACCCCATC
TTCGGCAACATCGTGGACGAGGTGGCCTACCACGAGAAGTACCCCACCATCTACCACCTGAGAAAGAAAC
TGGTGGACAGCACCGACAAGGCCGACCTGCGGCTGATCTATCTGGCCCTGGCCCACATGATCAAGTTCCG
GGGCCACTTCCTGATCGAGGGCGACCTGAACCCCGACAACAGCGACGTGGACAAGCTGTTCATCCAGCTG
GTGCAGACCTACAACCAGCTGTTCGAGGAAAACCCCATCAACGCCAGCGGCGTGGACGCCAAGGCCATCC
TGTCTGCCAGACTGAGCAAGAGCAGACGGCTGGAAAATCTGATCGCCCAGCTGCCCGGCGAGAAGAAGAA
TGGCCTGTTCGGCAACCTGATTGCCCTGAGCCTGGGCCTGACCCCCAACTTCAAGAGCAACTTCGACCTG
GCCGAGGATGCCAAACTGCAGCTGAGCAAGGACACCTACGACGACGACCTGGACAACCTGCTGGCCCAGA
TCGGCGACCAGTACGCCGACCTGTTTCTGGCCGCCAAGAACCTGTCCGACGCCATCCTGCTGAGCGACAT
CCTGAGAGTGAACACCGAGATCACCAAGGCCCCCCTGAGCGCCTCTATGATCAAGAGATACGACGAGCAC
CACCAGGACCTGACCCTGCTGAAAGCTCTCGTGCGGCAGCAGCTGCCTGAGAAGTACAAAGAGATTTTCT
TCGACCAGAGCAAGAACGGCTACGCCGGCTACATTGACGGCGGAGCCAGCCAGGAAGAGTTCTACAAGTT
CATCAAGCCCATCCTGGAAAAGATGGACGGCACCGAGGAACTGCTCGTGAAGCTGAACAGAGAGGACCTG
CTGCGGAAGCAGCGGACCTTCGACAACGGCAGCATCCCCCACCAGATCCACCTGGGAGAGCTGCACGCCA
TTCTGCGGCGGCAGGAAGATTTTTACCCATTCCTGAAGGACAACCGGGAAAAGATCGAGAAGATCCTGAC
CTTCCGCATCCCCTACTACGTGGGCCCTCTGGCCAGGGGAAACAGCAGATTCGCCTGGATGACCAGAAAG
AGCGAGGAAACCATCACCCCCTGGAACTTCGAGGAAGTGGTGGACAAGGGCGCTTCCGCCCAGAGCTTCA
TCGAGCGGATGACCAACTTCGATAAGAACCTGCCCAACGAGAAGGTGCTGCCCAAGCACAGCCTGCTGTA
CGAGTACTTCACCGTGTATAACGAGCTGACCAAAGTGAAATACGTGACCGAGGGAATGAGAAAGCCCGCC
TTCCTGAGCGGCGAGCAGAAAAAGGCCATCGTGGACCTGCTGTTCAAGACCAACCGGAAAGTGACCGTGA
AGCAGCTGAAAGAGGACTACTTCAAGAAAATCGAGTGCTTCGACTCCGTGGAAATCTCCGGCGTGGAAGA
TCGGTTCAACGCCTCCCTGGGCACATACCACGATCTGCTGAAAATTATCAAGGACAAGGACTTCCTGGAC
AATGAGGAAAACGAGGACATTCTGGAAGATATCGTGCTGACCCTGACACTGTTTGAGGACAGAGAGATGA
TCGAGGAACGGCTGAAAACCTATGCCCACCTGTTCGACGACAAAGTGATGAAGCAGCTGAAGCGGCGGAG
ATACACCGGCTGGGGCAGGCTGAGCCGGAAGCTGATCAACGGCATCCGGGACAAGCAGTCCGGCAAGACA
ATCCTGGATTTCCTGAAGTCCGACGGCTTCGCCAACAGAAACTTCATGCAGCTGATCCACGACGACAGCC
TGACCTTTAAAGAGGACATCCAGAAAGCCCAGGTGTCCGGCCAGGGCGATAGCCTGCACGAGCACATTGC
CAATCTGGCCGGCAGCCCCGCCATTAAGAAGGGCATCCTGCAGACAGTGAAGGTGGTGGACGAGCTCGTG
AAAGTGATGGGCCGGCACAAGCCCGAGAACATCGTGATCGAAATGGCCAGAGAGAACCAGACCACCCAGA
AGGGACAGAAGAACAGCCGCGAGAGAATGAAGCGGATCGAAGAGGGCATCAAAGAGCTGGGCAGCCAGAT
CCTGAAAGAACACCCCGTGGAAAACACCCAGCTGCAGAACGAGAAGCTGTACCTGTACTACCTGCAGAAT
GGGCGGGATATGTACGTGGACCAGGAACTGGACATCAACCGGCTGTCCGACTACGATGTGGACGCCATCG
TGCCTCAGAGCTTTCTGAAGGACGACTCCATCGACAACAAGGTGCTGACCAGAAGCGACAAGAACCGGGG
CAAGAGCGACAACGTGCCCTCCGAAGAGGTCGTGAAGAAGATGAAGAACTACTGGCGGCAGCTGCTGAAC
GCCAAGCTGATTACCCAGAGAAAGTTCGACAATCTGACCAAGGCCGAGAGAGGCGGCCTGAGCGAACTGG
ATAAGGCCGGCTTCATCAAGAGACAGCTGGTGGAAACCCGGCAGATCACAAAGCACGTGGCACAGATCCT
GGACTCCCGGATGAACACTAAGTACGACGAGAATGACAAGCTGATCCGGGAAGTGAAAGTGATCACCCTG
AAGTCCAAGCTGGTGTCCGATTTCCGGAAGGATTTCCAGTTTTACAAAGTGCGCGAGATCAACAACTACC
ACCACGCCCACGACGCCTACCTGAACGCCGTCGTGGGAACCGCCCTGATCAAAAAGTACCCTAAGCTGGA
AAGCGAGTTCGTGTACGGCGACTACAAGGTGTACGACGTGCGGAAGATGATCGCCAAGAGCGAGCAGGAA
ATCGGCAAGGCTACCGCCAAGTACTTCTTCTACAGCAACATCATGAACTTTTTCAAGACCGAGATTACCC
TGGCCAACGGCGAGATCCGGAAGCGGCCTCTGATCGAGACAAACGGCGAAACCGGGGAGATCGTGTGGGA
TAAGGGCCGGGATTTTGCCACCGTGCGGAAAGTGCTGAGCATGCCCCAAGTGAATATCGTGAAAAAGACC
GAGGTGCAGACAGGCGGCTTCAGCAAAGAGTCTATCCTGCCCAAGAGGAACAGCGATAAGCTGATCGCCA
GAAAGAAGGACTGGGACCCTAAGAAGTACGGCGGCTTCGACAGCCCCACCGTGGCCTATTCTGTGCTGGT
GGTGGCCAAAGTGGAAAAGGGCAAGTCCAAGAAACTGAAGAGTGTGAAAGAGCTGCTGGGGATCACCATC
ATGGAAAGAAGCAGCTTCGAGAAGAATCCCATCGACTTTCTGGAAGCCAAGGGCTACAAAGAAGTGAAAA
AGGACCTGATCATCAAGCTGCCTAAGTACTCCCTGTTCGAGCTGGAAAACGGCCGGAAGAGAATGCTGGC
CTCTGCCGGCGAACTGCAGAAGGGAAACGAACTGGCCCTGCCCTCCAAATATGTGAACTTCCTGTACCTG
GCCAGCCACTATGAGAAGCTGAAGGGCTCCCCCGAGGATAATGAGCAGAAACAGCTGTTTGTGGAACAGC
ACAAGCACTACCTGGACGAGATCATCGAGCAGATCAGCGAGTTCTCCAAGAGAGTGATCCTGGCCGACGC
TAATCTGGACAAAGTGCTGTCCGCCTACAACAAGCACCGGGATAAGCCCATCAGAGAGCAGGCCGAGAAT
ATCATCCACCTGTTTACCCTGACCAATCTGGGAGCCCCTGCCGCCTTCAAGTACTTTGACACCACCATCG
ACCGGAAGAGGTACACCAGCACCAAAGAGGTGCTGGACGCCACCCTGATCCACCAGAGCATCACCGGCCT
GTACGAGACACGGATCGACCTGTCTCAGCTGGGAGGCGACAAAAGGCCGGCGGCCACGAAAAAGGCCGGC
CAGGGAGGAGGATCCCTGCCCACCTGCAGCTGTCTTGATCGAGTTATACAAAAAGACAAAGGCCCATATT
ATACACACCTTGGGGCAGGACCAAGTGTTGCTGCTGTCAGGGAAATCATGGAGAATAGGTATGGTCAAAA
AGGAAACGCAATAAGGATAGAAATAGTAGTGTACACCGGTAAAGAAGGGAAAAGCTCTCATGGGTGTCCA
ATTGCTAAGTGGGTTTTAAGAAGAAGCAGTGATGAAGAAAAAGTTCTTTGTTTGGTCCGGCAGCGTACAG
GCCACCACTGTCCAACTGCTGTGATGGTGGTGCTCATCATGGTGTGGGATGGCATCCCTCTTCCAATGGC
CGACCGGCTATACACAGAGCTCACAGAGAATCTAAAGTCATACAATGGGCACCCTACCGACAGAAGATGC
ACCCTCAATGAAAATCGTACCTGTACATGTCAAGGAATTGATCCAGAGACTTGTGGAGCTTCATTCTCTT
TTGGCTGTTCATGGAGTATGTACTTTAATGGCTGTAAGTTTGGTAGAAGCCCAAGCCCCAGAAGATTTAG
AATTGATCCAAGCTCTCCCTTACATGAAAAAAACCTTGAAGATAACTTACAGAGTTTGGCTACACGATTA
GCTCCAATTTATAAGCAGTATGCTCCAGTAGCTTACCAAAATCAGGTGGAATATGAAAATGTTGCCCGAG
AATGTCGGCTTGGCAGCAAGGAAGGTCGACCCTTCTCTGGGGTCACTGCTTGCCTGGACTTCTGTGCTCA
TCCCTACAGGGCCATTCACAACATGAATAATGGAAGCACTGTGGTTTGTACCTTAACTCGAGAAGATAAC
CGCTCTTTGGGTGTTATTCCTCAAGATGAGCAGCTCCATGTGCTACCTCTTTATAAGCTTTCAGACACAG
ATGAGTTTGGCTCCAAGGAAGGAATGGAAGCCAAGATCAAATCTGGGGCCATCGAGGTCCTGGCACCCCG
CCGCAAAAAAAGAACGTGTTTCACTCAGCCTGTTCCCCGTTCTGGAAAGAAGAGGGCTGCGATGATGACA
GAGGTTCTTGCACATAAGATAAGGGCAGTGGAAAAGAAACCTATTCCCCGAATCAAGCGGAAGAATAACT
CAACAACAACAAACAACAGTAAGCCTTCGTCACTGCCAACCTTAGGGAGTAACACTGAGACCGTGCAACC
TGAAGTAAAAAGTGAAACCGAACCCCATTTTATCTTAAAAAGTTCAGACAACACTAAAACTTATTCGCTG
ATGCCATCCGCTCCTCACCCAGTGAAAGAGGCATCTCCAGGCTTCTCCTGGTCCCCGAAGACTGCTTCAG
CCACACCAGCTCCACTGAAGAATGACGCAACAGCCTCATGCGGGTTTTCAGAAAGAAGCAGCACTCCCCA
CTGTACGATGCCTTCGGGAAGACTCAGTGGTGCCAATGCTGCAGCTGCTGATGGCCCTGGCATTTCACAG
CTTGGCGAAGTGGCTCCTCTCCCCACCCTGTCTGCTCCTGTGATGGAGCCCCTCATTAATTCTGAGCCTT
CCACTGGTGTGACTGAGCCGCTAACGCCTCATCAGCCAAACCACCAGCCCTCCTTCCTCACCTCTCCTCA
AGACCTTGCCTCTTCTCCAATGGAAGAAGATGAGCAGCATTCTGAAGCAGATGAGCCTCCATCAGACGAA
CCCCTATCTGATGACCCCCTGTCACCTGCTGAGGAGAAATTGCCCCACATTGATGAGTATTGGTCAGACA
GTGAGCACATCTTTTTGGATGCAAATATTGGTGGGGTGGCCATCGCACCTGCTCACGGCTCGGTTTTGAT
TGAGTGTGCCCGGCGAGAGCTGCACGCTACCACTCCTGTTGAGCACCCCAACCGTAATCATCCAACCCGC
CTCTCCCTTGTCTTTTACCAGCACAAAAACCTAAATAAGCCCCAACATGGTTTTGAACTAAACAAGATTA
AGTTTGAGGCTAAAGAAGCTAAGAATAAGAAAATGAAGGCCTCAGAGCAAAAAGACCAGGCAGCTAATGA
AGGTCCAGAACAGTCCTCTGAAGTAAATGAATTGAACCAAATTCCTTCTCATAAAGCATTAACATTAACC
CATGACAATGTTGTCACCGTGTCCCCTTATGCTCTCACACACGTTGCGGGGCCCTATAACCATTGGGTCA
TGGCCGGCCAGGCAAAAAAGAAAAAGGAATTCGGCAGTGGAGAGGGCAGAGGAAGTCTGCTAACATGCGG
TGACGTCGAGGAGAATCCTGGCCCAGTGAGCAAGGGCGAGGAGGATAACATGGCCATCATCAAGGAGTTC
ATGCGCTTCAAGGTGCACATGGAGGGCTCCGTGAACGGCCACGAGTTCGAGATCGAGGGCGAGGGCGAGG
GCCGCCCCTACGAGGGCACCCAGACCGCCAAGCTGAAGGTGACCAAGGGTGGCCCCCTGCCCTTCGCCTG
GGACATCCTGTCCCCTCAGTTCATGTACGGCTCCAAGGCCTACGTGAAGCACCCCGCCGACATCCCCGAC
TACTTGAAGCTGTCCTTCCCCGAGGGCTTCAAGTGGGAGCGCGTGATGAACTTCGAGGACGGCGGCGTGG
TGACCGTGACCCAGGACTCCTCCCTGCAGGACGGCGAGTTCATCTACAAGGTGAAGCTGCGCGGCACCAA
CTTCCCCTCCGACGGCCCCGTAATGCAGAAGAAAACCATGGGCTGGGAGGCCTCCTCCGAGCGGATGTAC
CCCGAGGACGGCGCCCTGAAGGGCGAGATCAAGCAGAGGCTGAAGCTGAAGGACGGCGGCCACTACGACG
CTGAGGTCAAGACCACCTACAAGGCCAAGAAGCCCGTGCAGCTGCCCGGCGCCTACAACGTCAACATCAA
GTTGGACATCACCTCCCACAACGAGGACTACACCATCGTGGAACAGTACGAACGCGCCGAGGGCCGCCAC
TCCACCGGCGGCATGGACGAGCTGTACAAGTAAGAATTCTAACTAGAGCTCGCTGATCAGCCTCGACTGT
GCCTTCTAGTTGCCAGCCATCTGTTGTTTGCCCCTCCCCCGTGCCTTCCTTGACCCTGGAAGGTGCCACT
CCCACTGTCCTTTCCTAATAAAATGAGGAAATTGCATCGCATTGTCTGAGTAGGTGTCATTCTATTCTGG
GGGGTGGGGTGGGGCAGGACAGCAAGGGGGAGGATTGGGAAGAGAATAGCAGGCATGCTGGGGAGCGGCC
GCAGGAACCCCTAGTGATGGAGTTGGCCACTCCCTCTCTGCGCGCTCGCTCGCTCACTGAGGCCGGGCGA
CCAAAGGTCGCCCGACGCCCGGGCTTTGCCCGGGCGGCCTCAGTGAGCGAGCGAGCGCGCAGCTGCCTGC
AGGGGCGCCTGATGCGGTATTTTCTCCTTACGCATCTGTGCGGTATTTCACACCGCATA
[95 nt withheld, positions 7970-8064]
T
[46 nt withheld, positions 8066-8111]
C
[141 nt withheld, positions 8113-8253]
CCTTTGACGTTGGAGTCCACGTTCTTT
[37 nt withheld, positions 8281-8317]
ACTCTATCTCGGGCTATTCTTTTGATTTATAAGGGATTTTGCCGATTTCGGTCTATTGGTTAAAAAATGA
GCTGATTTAACAAAAATTTAACGCGAATTTTAACAAAATATTAACGTTTACAATTTTATGGTGCACTCTC
AGTACAATCTGCTCTGATGCCGCATAGTTAAGCCAGCCCCGACACCCGCCAACACCCGCTGACGCGCCCT
GACGGGCTTGTCTGCTCCCGGCATCCGCTTACAGACAAGCTGTGACCGTCTCCGGGAGCTGCATGTGTCA
GAGGTTTTCACCGTCATCACCGAAACGCGCGAGACGAAAGGGCCTCGTGATACGCCTATTTTTATAGGTT
AATGTCATGATAATAATGGTTTCTTAGACGTCAGGTGGCACTTTTCGGGGAAATGTGCGCGGAACCCCTA
TTTGTTTATTTTTCTAAATACATTCAAATATGTATCCGCTCATGAGACAATAACCCTGATAAATGCTTCA
ATAATATTGAAAAAGGAAGAGTATGAGTATTCAACATTTCCGTGTCGCCCTTATTCCCTTTTTTGCGGCA
TTTTGCCTTCCTGTTTTTGCTCACCCAGAAACGCTGGTGAAAGTAAAAGATGCTGAAGATCAGTTGGGTG
CACGAGTGGGTTACATCGAACTGGATCTCAACAGCGGTAAGATCCTTGAGAGTTTTCGCCCCGAAGAACG
TTTTCCAATGATGAGCACTTTTAAAGTTCTGCTATGTGGCGCGGTATTATCCCGTATTGACGCCGGGCAA
GAGCAACTCGGTCGCCGCATACACTATTCTCAGAATGACTTGGTTGAGTACTCACCAGTCACAGAAAAGC
ATCTTACGGATGGCATGACAGTAAGAGAATTATGCAGTGCTGCCATAACCATGAGTGATAACACTGCGGC
CAACTTACTTCTGACAACGATCGGAGGACCGAAGGAGCTAACCGCTTTTTTGCACAACATGGGGGATCAT
GTAACTCGCCTTGATCGTTGGGAACCGGAGCTGAATGAAGCCATACCAAACGACGAGCGTGACACCACGA
TGCCTGTAGCAATGGCAACAACGTTGCGCAAACTATTAACTGGCGAACTACTTACTCTAGCTTCCCGGCA
ACAATTAATAGACTGGATGGAGGCGGATAAAGTTGCAGGACCACTTCTGCGCTCGGCCCTTCCGGCTGGC
TGGTTTATTGCTGATAAATCTGGAGCCGGTGAGCGTGGAAGCCGCGGTATCATTGCAGCACTGGGGCCAG
ATGGTAAGCCCTCCCGTATCGTAGTTATCTACACGACGGGGAGTCAGGCAACTATGGATGAACGAAATAG
ACAGATCGCTGAGATAGGTGCCTCACTGATTAAGCATTGGTAACTGTCAGACCAAGTTTACTCATATATA
CTTTAGATTGATTTAAAACTTCATTTTTAATTTAAAAGGATCTAGGTGAAGATCCTTTTTGATAATCTCA
TGACCAAAATCCCTTAACGTGAGTTTTCGTTCCACTGAGCGTCAGACCCCGTAGAAAAGATCAAAGGATC
TTCTTGAGATCCTTTTTTTCTGCGCGTAATCTGCTGCTTGCAAACAAAAAAACCACCGCTACCAGCGGTG
GTTTGTTTGCCGGATCAAGAGCTACCAACTCTTTTTCCGAAGGTAACTGGCTTCAGCAGAGCGCAGATAC
CAAATACTGTTCTTCTAGTGTAGCCGTAGTTAGGCCACCACTTCAAGAACTCTGTAGCACCGCCTACATA
CCTCGCTCTGCTAATCCTGTTACCAGTGGCTGCTGCCAGTGGCGATAAGTCGTGTCTTACCGGGTTGGAC
TCAAGACGATAGTTACCGGATAAGGCGCAGCGGTCGGGCTGAACGGGGGGTTCGTGCACACAGCCCAGCT
TGGAGCGAACGACCTACACCGAACTGAGATACCTACAGCGTGAGCTATGAGAAAGCGCCACGCTTCCCGA
AGGGAGAAAGGCGGACAGGTATCCGGTAAGCGGCAGGGTCGGAACAGGAGAGCGCACGAGGGAGCTTCCA
GGGGGAAACGCCTGGTATCTTTATAGTCCTGTCGGGTTTCGCCACCTCTGACTTGAGCGTCGATTTTTGT
GATGCTCGTCAGGGGGGCGGAGCCTATGGAAAAACGCCAGCAACGCGGCCTTTTTACGGTTCCTGGCCTT
TTGCTGGCCTTTTGCTCACATGTGAGGGCCTATTTCCCATGATTCCTTCATATTTGCATATACGATACAA
GGCTGTTAGAGAGATAATTGGAATTAATTTGACTGTAAACACAAAGATATTAGTACAAAATACGTGACGT
AGAAAGTAATAATTTCTTGGGTAGTTTGCAGTTTTAAAATTATGTTTTAAAATGGACTATCATATGCTTA
CCGTAACTTGAAAGTATTTCGATTTCTTGGCTTTATATATCTTGTGGAAAGGACGAAACACCGTGTGGTA
GGTGATGTCCATCGTTTTAGAGCTAGAAATAGCAAGTTAAAATAAGGCTAGTCCGTTATCAACTTGAAAA
AGTGGCACCGAGTCGGTGCTTTTTTGTTTTAGAGCTAGAAATAGCAAGTTAAAATAAGGCTAGTCCGTTT
TTAGCGCGTGCGCCAATTCTGCAGACAAATGGCTCTAGAGGTACCCGTTACATAACTTACGGTAAATGGC
CCGCCTGGCTGACCGCCCAACGACCCCCGCCCATTGACGTCAATAGTAACGCCAATAGGGACTTTCCATT
GACGTCAATGGGTGGAGTATTTACGGTAAACTGCCCACTTGGCAGTACATCAAGTGTATCATATGCCAAG
TACGCCCCCTATTGACGTCAATGACGGTAAATGGCCCGCCTGGCATTGTGCCCAGTACATGACCTTATGG
GACTTTCCTACTTGGCAGTACATCTACGTATTAGTCATCGCTATTACCATGGTCGAGGTGAGCCCCACGT
TCTGCTTCACTCTCCCCATCTCCCCCCCCTCCCCACCCCCAATTTTGTATTTATTTATTTTTTAATTATT
TTGTGCAGCGATGGGGGCGGGGGGGGGGG
Features (pLannotate 1.2.2; 22 found; start..end, strand, type, name):
    112..339     +  intron         hybrid intron: hybrid between chicken β-actin (CBA) and minute virus of mice (MMV) introns (Gray et al., 2011)
    360..387     +  CDS            3xHA (fragment): three tandem HA epitope tags
    420..4520    +  CDS            Cas9: Cas9 (Csn1) endonuclease from the Streptococcus pyogenes Type II CRISPR/Cas system generates RNA-guided double strand breaks in DNA
   4521..4554    +  CDS            nucleoplasmin NLS (fragment): bipartite nuclear localization signal from nucleoplasmin
   4566..6719    +  CDS            TET1 (fragment): TET1_HUMAN - Also known as CXXC6, KIAA1676, LCX. Experimental evidence at protein level: Swiss-Prot protein existence level 1. Dioxygenase that catalyzes the conversion of the modified genomic base 5-methylcytosine (5mC) into 5-hydroxymethylcytosine (5hmC) and plays a key role in active DNA demethylation. Also mediates subsequent conversion of 5hmC into 5-formylcytosine (5fC), and conversion of 5fC to 5-carboxylcytosine (5caC). Conversion of 5mC into 5hmC, 5fC and 5caC probably constitutes the first step in cytosine demethylation. Methylation at the C5 position of cytosine bases is an epigenet
   6722..6746    +  CDS            nucleoplasmin NLS (fragment): bipartite nuclear localization signal from nucleoplasmin
   6816..7522    +  CDS            mCherry (fragment): monomeric derivative of DsRed fluorescent protein (Shaner et al., 2004) mammalian codon-optimized
   7557..7668    +  polyA_signal   bGH poly(A) signal: bovine growth hormone polyadenylation signal
   7773..7913    +  repeat_region  AAV2 ITR: inverted terminal repeat of adeno-associated virus serotype 2 inverted
   7918..7969    -  misc_feature   bom (fragment): basis of mobility region from pBR322
   7988..8443    +  rep_origin     f1 ori (sequence partly withheld): f1 bacteriophage origin of replication; arrow indicates direction of (+) strand synthesis
   8444..8493    -  misc_feature   bom (fragment): basis of mobility region from pBR322
   8595..8630    -  CDS            rop (fragment): Rop protein, which maintains plasmids at low copy number; rop
   8725..8829    +  promoter       AmpR promoter: bla
   8830..9690    +  CDS            AmpR: β-lactamase; bla; confers resistance to ampicillin, carbenicillin, and related antibiotics
   9861..10449   +  rep_origin     ori: high-copy-number ColE1/pMB1/pBR322/pUC origin of replication
  10511..10751   +  promoter       U6 promoter: RNA polymerase III promoter for human U6 snRNA
  10781..10856   +  misc_RNA       gRNA scaffold: guide RNA scaffold for the Streptococcus pyogenes CRISPR/Cas9 system
  10863..10906   +  misc_RNA       gRNA scaffold (fragment): guide RNA scaffold for the Streptococcus pyogenes CRISPR/Cas9 system
  10953..11238   +  enhancer       CMV enhancer: human cytomegalovirus immediate early enhancer; contains an 18-bp deletion relative to the standard CMV enhancer
  11240..11356   +  promoter       chicken β-actin promoter (fragment): contains a 21-bp deletion relative to the standard chicken β-actin promoter
  11341..111     +  promoter       chicken β-actin promoter (fragment) (across the origin): contains a 21-bp deletion relative to the standard chicken β-actin promoter
