[The description below was written by a language model from this plasmid's Addgene catalogue record and pLannotate feature annotations shown in this document.]
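Description:
pSpdCas9-hudTET1CD-T2A-mCherry(PX458)-SghuTSDR-4 is a mammalian expression plasmid built on the PX458 all-in-one CRISPR backbone. It serves as the catalytically inactive control in a set of constructs for targeted DNA demethylation of the human FOXP3 TSDR (Treg-specific demethylated region). It is propagated in E. coli through a high-copy ColE1/pUC-type origin with ampicillin selection (AmpR). The backbone also carries an f1/M13 phage origin and a single AAV2 ITR remnant inherited from PX458. One ITR alone does not make the plasmid an AAV packaging vector.

Two expression units are present. A human U6 Pol III promoter drives sgRNA4, a guide against the human TSDR fused to the S. pyogenes gRNA scaffold. A CBh promoter (CMV enhancer, chicken β-actin promoter and hybrid intron) drives a single open reading frame, terminated by the bGH polyadenylation signal. This frame encodes an N-terminal HA tag and NLS, nuclease-dead Cas9 (D10A, H840A), and the human TET1 catalytic domain flanked by nucleoplasmin NLS fragments, followed by T2A-mCherry. The T2A peptide releases mCherry as a separate protein, so transfected cells can be identified or sorted by red fluorescence. The TET1 domain carries H1671Y and D1673A, which abolish its dioxygenase activity. The fusion can therefore be guided to the TSDR but should not oxidise 5-methylcytosine, which lets binding effects be distinguished from true enzymatic demethylation.

The catalogue promoter field mentions EGFP, but the name, the tag field and both feature tables indicate mCherry. The two sequence records (a depositor sequence and a slightly shorter partial NGS assembly) show the same feature order with different start points.
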