Addgene plasmid #129044: pSpdCas9-hudTET1CD-T2A-mCherry(PX458)-SghuTSDR-4
Purpose: inactivated control (targeted DNA demethylation_human_TSDR), expression of dCas9-hudTET1CD-T2A-mCherry sgRNA4 targeting human TSDR
Depositing lab: Julia K Polansky. Depositing organization: Charite Universitaetsmedizin Berlin. Publication: Targeted De-Methylation of the FOXP3-TSDR Is Sufficient to Induce Physiological FOXP3 Expression but Not a Functional Treg Phenotype. Kressler C, Gasparoni G, Nordstrom K, Hamo D, Salhab A, Dimitropoulos C, Tierling S, Reinke P, Volk HD, Walter J, Hamann A, Polansky JK. Front Immunol. 2021 Jan 7;11:609891. doi: 10.3389/fimmu.2020.609891. eCollection 2020. PubMed 33488615.
Backbone
  Vector backbone: PX458
  Backbone manufacturer: Feng Zhang (Addgene plasmid # 48138)
  Vector type: Mammalian Expression
Growth in bacteria
  Bacterial resistance: Ampicillin, 100 μg/mL
  Growth temperature: 37°C
  Growth strain: DH5alpha
  Copy number: Unknown
Gene/Insert
  Gene/Insert name: dCas9-hudTET1CD, SgRNA4 (huTSDR) (alt name: dCas9-hudTET1CD-T2A-mCherry)
  gRNA/shRNA sequence: TGTGGTAGGTGATGTCCATC
  Species: Synthetic
  Mutation: dCas9 (D10A;H840A), catalytic domain huTET1 inactive (H1671Y; D1673A)
  Promoter: CbH (for dCas9-hudTET1CD-T2A-EGFP) U6 (for sgRNA)
  Tag / fusion protein: HA-Tag, NLS (N terminal on insert); T2A-mCherry (C terminal on backbone)
  Cloning method: Restriction Enzyme; 5′ cloning site Unknown (unknown if destroyed); 3′ cloning site Unknown (unknown if destroyed)
  Sequencing primers: 5′ SgRNA-cloning-site: hU6-F (GAGGGCCTATTTCCCATGATT)
Resource information
  A portion of this plasmid was derived from a plasmid made by: mCherry (BbsI removed) from Nicola Patron (Addgene plasmid # 50316); HA tag-NLS-dCas9 from Rudolf Jaenisch (Addgene plasmid # 48223); hudTET1CD from Keith Joung (Addgene plasmid # 49965).
Terms and licenses: Academic/Nonprofit Terms; Industry Terms: Not Available to Industry
How to cite: pSpdCas9-hudTET1CD-T2A-mCherry(PX458)-SghuTSDR-4 was a gift from Julia K Polansky (Addgene plasmid # 129044 ; http://n2t.net/addgene:129044 ; RRID:Addgene_129044)
